Addgene plasmid #119655: pC0.064
Purpose: Level 0 part. Terminator from hupB gene from E. coli.
Depositing lab: Alistair McCormick. Depositing organization: University of Edinburgh. Publication: CyanoGate: A Modular Cloning Suite for Engineering Cyanobacteria Based on the Plant MoClo Syntax. Vasudevan R, Gale GAR, Schiavon AA, Puzorjov A, Malin J, Gillespie MD, Vavitsas K, Zulkower V, Wang B, Howe CJ, Lea-Smith DJ, McCormick AJ. Plant Physiol. 2019 May;180(1):39-55. doi: 10.1104/pp.18.01401. Epub 2019 Feb 28. PubMed 30819783.
Backbone
  Vector backbone: pICH41276
  Backbone size w/o insert (bp): 2247
  Vector type: Synthetic Biology
Growth in bacteria
  Bacterial resistance: Spectinomycin, 50 μg/mL
  Growth temperature: 37°C
  Growth strain: DH5alpha
  Copy number: High Copy
Gene/Insert
  Gene/Insert name: ECK120010820
  Insert size (bp): 33
  Cloning method: Restriction Enzyme; 5′ cloning site BpiI (destroyed during cloning); 3′ cloning site BpiI (destroyed during cloning)
  Sequencing primers: 5′ ttgagtgagctgataccgct; 3′ GTCTCATGAGCGGATACATATTTGAATG
Terms and licenses: Academic/Nonprofit Terms; Industry Terms: Not Available to Industry
Depositor comments: Please visit https://www.biorxiv.org/content/10.1101/426700v1 for bioRxiv preprint.
How to cite: pC0.064 was a gift from Alistair McCormick (Addgene plasmid # 119655 ; http://n2t.net/addgene:119655 ; RRID:Addgene_119655)
