[The description below was written by a language model from this plasmid's Addgene catalogue record and pLannotate feature annotations shown in this document.]
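Description:
pC0.064 is a Level 0 part plasmid from the CyanoGate modular cloning suite, a Golden Gate toolkit that extends the plant MoClo syntax to the engineering of cyanobacteria. It is built on the pICH41276 acceptor backbone and carries a very short insert of 33 bp, designated ECK120010820, which is the transcriptional terminator of the E. coli hupB gene. The part was inserted using BpiI, a type IIS enzyme, and both BpiI sites were destroyed during cloning, as is usual when a part is domesticated into a Level 0 acceptor. In the MoClo scheme, such stored parts are later released with defined overhangs and combined with promoters, coding sequences and other elements into transcription units. The record does not detail the flanking sites or overhangs used for this.

The plasmid is maintained in E. coli at high copy through a ColE1/pUC-type origin of replication and is selected with spectinomycin. Resistance is provided by the aadA gene, which encodes an enzyme that mediates resistance to streptomycin and spectinomycin. An annotated AmpR (bla) promoter lies upstream and may drive it. The feature table, derived from the full 2,286 nt sequence, also reports short fragments of an integron integrase, a gentamicin acetyltransferase and lacI. These are probably non-functional remnants of the resistance cassette's origin and of backbone construction rather than working genes. The terminator insert itself is not annotated, presumably because it is too small for automated detection. The construct has no expression payload of its own and serves as a reusable terminator module for assembling multi-part constructs.
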