Features (pLannotate 1.2.2; 6 found; start..end, strand, type, name):
    110..214     +  promoter       AmpR promoter: bla
    205..285     -  CDS            int (fragment): INT2_ECOLX - Protein inferred from homology: Swiss-Prot protein existence level 3. Putative integrase believed to be involved in the insertion of antibiotic resistance genes into plasmids and transposons. From Escherichia coli.
    373..429     +  CDS            GmR (fragment): gentamycin acetyltransferase; aacC1; confers resistance to gentamycin
    436..1224    +  CDS            aadA: S3AD_ECOLX - Experimental evidence at protein level: Swiss-Prot protein existence level 1. Mediates bacterial resistance to the antibiotics streptomycin and spectinomycin. From Escherichia coli.
   1398..1986    +  rep_origin     ori: high-copy-number ColE1/pMB1/pBR322/pUC origin of replication
   2169..2218    +  CDS            lacI (fragment): lac repressor; lacI; The lac repressor binds to the lac operator to inhibit transcription in E. coli. This inhibition can be relieved by adding lactose or isopropyl-β-D-thiogalactopyranoside (IPTG).
>Addgene plasmid #119655 | pC0.064 | addgene full sequence | sequence record 237337 | Addgene NGS Result
GTGGCTCTTCAGTGGACGAAAGGGCCTCGTGATACGCCTATTTTTATAGGTTAATGTCATGATAATAATG
GTTTCTTAGACGTCAGGTGGCACTTTTCGGGGAAATGTGCGCGGAACCCCTATTTGTTTATTTTTCTAAA
TACATTCAAATATGTATCCGCTCATGAGACAATAACCCTGATAAATGCTTCAATAATATTGAAAAAGGAA
GAGTATGCGCTCACGCAACTGGTCCAGAACCTTGACCGAACGCAGCGGTGGTAACGGCGCAGTGGCGGTT
TTCATGGCTTGTTATGACTGTTTTTTTTTGGGGTACAGTCTATGCCTCGGGCATCCAAGCAGCAAGCGCG
TTACGCCGTGGGTCGATGTTTGATGTTATGGAGCAGCAACGATGTTACGCAGCAGGGCAGTCGCCCTAAA
ACAAAGTTAAACATCATGAGGGAAGCGGTGATCGCCGAAGTATCGACTCAACTATCAGAGGTAGTTGGCG
TCATCGAGCGCCATCTCGAACCGACGTTGCTGGCCGTACATTTGTACGGCTCCGCAGTGGATGGCGGCCT
GAAGCCACACAGCGATATTGATTTGCTGGTTACGGTGACCGTAAGGCTTGATGAAACAACGCGGCGAGCT
TTGATCAACGACCTTTTGGAAACTTCGGCTTCCCCTGGAGAGAGCGAGATTCTCCGCGCTGTAGAAGTCA
CCATTGTTGTGCACGACGACATCATTCCGTGGCGTTATCCAGCTAAGCGCGAACTGCAATTTGGAGAATG
GCAGCGCAATGACATTCTTGCAGGTATCTTCGAGCCAGCCACGATCGACATTGATCTGGCTATCTTGCTG
ACAAAAGCAAGAGAACATAGCGTTGCCTTGGTAGGTCCAGCGGCGGAGGAACTCTTTGATCCGGTTCCTG
AACAGGATCTATTTGAGGCGCTAAATGAAACCTTAACGCTATGGAACTCGCCGCCCGACTGGGCTGGCGA
TGAGCGAAATGTAGTGCTTACGTTGTCCCGCATTTGGTACAGCGCAGTAACCGGCAAAATCGCGCCGAAG
GATGTCGCTGCCGACTGGGCAATGGAGCGCCTGCCGGCCCAGTATCAGCCCGTCATACTTGAAGCTAGAC
AGGCTTATCTTGGACAAGAAGAAGATCGCTTGGCCTCGCGCGCAGATCAGTTGGAAGAATTTGTCCATTA
CGTAAAAGGCGAGATCACCAAGGTAGTCGGCAAATAACTGTCAGACCAAGTTTACTCATATATACTTTAG
ATTGATTTAAAACTTCATTTTTAATTTAAAAGGATCTAGGTGAAGATCCTTTTTGATAATCTCATGACCA
AAATCCCTTAACGTGAGTTTTCGTTCCACTGAGCGTCAGACCCCGTAGAAAAGATCAAAGGATCTTCTTG
AGATCCTTTTTTTCTGCGCGTAATCTGCTGCTTGCAAACAAAAAAACCACCGCTACCAGCGGTGGTTTGT
TTGCCGGATCAAGAGCTACCAACTCTTTTTCCGAAGGTAACTGGCTTCAGCAGAGCGCAGATACCAAATA
CTGTTCTTCTAGTGTAGCCGTAGTTAGGCCACCACTTCAAGAACTCTGTAGCACCGCCTACATACCTCGC
TCTGCTAATCCTGTTACCAGTGGCTGCTGCCAGTGGCGATAAGTCGTGTCTTACCGGGTTGGACTCAAGA
CGATAGTTACCGGATAAGGCGCAGCGGTCGGGCTGAACGGGGGGTTCGTGCACACAGCCCAGCTTGGAGC
GAACGACCTACACCGAACTGAGATACCTACAGCGTGAGCTATGAGAAAGCGCCACGCTTCCCGAAGGGAG
AAAGGCGGACAGGTATCCGGTAAGCGGCAGGGTCGGAACAGGAGAGCGCACGAGGGAGCTTCCAGGGGGA
AACGCCTGGTATCTTTATAGTCCTGTCGGGTTTCGCCACCTCTGACTTGAGCGTCGATTTTTGTGATGCT
CGTCAGGGGGGCGGAGCCTATGGAAAAACGCCAGCAACGCGGCCTTTTTACGGTTCCTGGCCTTTTGCTG
GCCTTTTGCTCACATGTTCTTTCCTGCGTTATCCCCTGATTCTGTGGATAACCGTATTACCGCCTTTGAG
TGAGCTGATACCGCTCGCCGCAGCCGAACGACCGAGCGCAGCGAGTCAGTGAGCGAGGAAGCGGAAGAGC
GCCCAATACGCAAACCGCCTCTCCCCGCGCGTTGGCCGATTCATTAATCACTCTGTGGTCTCAGCTTCTA
AGCGTTGTCCCCAGTGGGGATGTGACGAAGCGCTTGAGACCACGAA
