>Addgene plasmid #119655 | pC0.064 | depositor partial sequence | sequence record 226203 | insert
CTAAGCGTTGTCCCCAGTGGGGATGTGACGAAG
